>Addgene plasmid #11612 | pIND-GFP | addgene partial sequence | sequence record 18577 | BGH-rev 5'-TAGAAGGCACAGTCGAGG-3'
GTANGGGCCTNCNGACTCGAGCGGCCGCCAGTGTGATGGATATCTGCAGAATTCCTTGTACAGCTCGTCC
ATGCCGTGAGTGATGCCGGCGGCGGTCACGAACTCCAGCAGGACCATGTGATCGCGCTTCTCGTTGGGGT
CTTTGCTCAGGGCGGACTGGGTGCTCAGGTAGTGGTTGTCGGGCAGCAGCACGGGGCCGTCGCCGATGGG
GGTGTTCTGCTGGTAGTGGTCGGCGAGCTGCACGCTGCCGTCCTCGATGTTGTGGCGGGTCTTGAAGTTA
ACCTTGATGCCGTTCTTCTGCTTGTCGGCCATGATATAGACGTTGTGGCTGTTGTAGTTGTACTCCAGCT
TGTGCCCCAGGATGTTGCCGTCCTCCTTGAAGTCGATGCCCTTCAGCTCGATGCGGTTCACCAGGGTGTC
GCCCTCGAACTTCACCTCGGCGCGGGTCTTGAAGTTGCCGTCGTCCTTGAAGAAGATGGTGCGCTCCTGG
ACGTAGCCTTCGGGCATGGCGGACTTGAAGAAGTCGTGCTGCTTCATGTGGCCGGGGTAGCGGCTGAAGC
ACTGCACGCCGTAGCACAGGGTGGTCACTAGTGTGGGCCAGGGCACGGGCAGCTTGCCGGTGGTGCAGAT
GAACTTCAGGGTCAGTNAGNANANNNNGANATCCCCCTCNCCCNCCCNGNAAAACNCTNAAAGTTGTGGG
CCGTTTACGTCGCCGTCCAGCTCGACAGANGGCACCCCCCGGGAAAAAACCCCCCCCCCTTGNAACCATT
TNNGCCCCCCCGANGCTGACANCTAATTNAACCTANN
