[The description below was written by a language model from this plasmid's Addgene catalogue record.]
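Description:
pIND-GFP is a mammalian expression plasmid built on the commercial pIND backbone (about 5 kb), the response vector of an ecdysone-inducible expression system. It carries a green fluorescent protein coding sequence of roughly 600 bp, inserted by restriction cloning between HindIII at the 5′ end and XhoI at the 3′ end, with both sites preserved so the insert can be excised or replaced. In bacteria the plasmid is maintained at high copy under ampicillin selection, and in mammalian cells a neomycin resistance marker allows stable transfectants to be selected with G418.

The record does not list the promoter or other regulatory features, and no feature table is provided. In ecdysone-inducible systems generally, the response plasmid places the gene of interest downstream of a minimal promoter linked to ecdysone-responsive elements. That promoter stays largely silent until a ligand-activated insect hormone receptor heterodimer binds it. The receptor components are normally supplied from a separate plasmid or a receptor-expressing cell line, and nothing in this record indicates they are encoded here. The depositor describes the construct as an inducible GFP gene that is switched on by "pronosterone" (presumably ponasterone) or related analogs, which are ecdysone-type steroids with little endogenous activity in mammalian cells.

With a fluorescent reporter as its payload, pIND-GFP is suited to use as a readout or control for the inducible system, for example to check that cells respond to inducer, to gauge background expression without ligand, and to follow the dose and timing of induction by fluorescence. The GFP variant is not specified in the record.
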