Addgene plasmid #11612: pIND-GFP
Depositing lab: Steven Johnson. Depositing organization: University of Pennsylvania.
Backbone
  Vector backbone: pIND
  Backbone manufacturer: invitrogen
  Backbone size w/o insert (bp): 5000
  Vector type: Mammalian Expression ; Ecdysone Inducible
  Selectable markers: Neomycin (select with G418)
Growth in bacteria
  Bacterial resistance: Ampicillin, 100 μg/mL
  Growth temperature: 37°C
  Growth strain: DH5alpha
  Copy number: High Copy
Gene/Insert
  Gene/Insert name: Green Fluorescent Protein (alt name: GFP)
  Insert size (bp): 600
  Cloning method: Restriction Enzyme; 5′ cloning site Hind III (not destroyed); 3′ cloning site Xho I (not destroyed)
  Sequencing primers: 5′ see pIND; 3′ see pIND
Terms and licenses: Academic/Nonprofit Terms; Industry Terms: Not Available to Industry
Depositor comments: This is a GFP inducible gene construct....inducible with pronosterone or other analogs.
How to cite: pIND-GFP was a gift from Steven Johnson (Addgene plasmid # 11612 ; http://n2t.net/addgene:11612 ; RRID:Addgene_11612)
